Addgene plasmid #79675: GFP-PRMT9
Purpose: mammalian expression of GFP-PRMT9
Depositing lab: Steven Clarke. Publication: Unique Features of Human Protein Arginine Methyltransferase 9 (PRMT9) and its Substrate RNA Splicing Factor SF3B2. Hadjikyriacou A, Yang Y, Espejo A, Bedford MT, Clarke SG. J Biol Chem. 2015 May 15. pii: jbc.M115.659433. 10.1074/jbc.M115.659433 PubMed 25979344.
Backbone
  Vector backbone: pEGFP-C1
  Backbone manufacturer: Clontech
  Backbone size w/o insert (bp): 4733
  Vector type: Mammalian Expression
  Selectable markers: Neomycin (select with G418)
Growth in bacteria
  Bacterial resistance: Kanamycin, 50 μg/mL
  Growth temperature: 37°C
  Growth strain: DH5alpha
  Copy number: High Copy
Gene/Insert
  Gene/Insert name: PRMT9 (alt names: PRMT10; Q6P2P2)
  Species: H. sapiens (human)
  Insert size (bp): 2538
  Mutation: wild type
  GenBank ID: NM_138364.3
  Entrez Gene: PRMT9 (a.k.a. PRMT10)
  Promoter: CMV
  Tag / fusion protein: EGFP (N terminal on backbone)
  Cloning method: Restriction Enzyme; 5′ cloning site unknown (not destroyed); 3′ cloning site unknown (unknown if destroyed)
  Sequencing primers: 5′ EGFP-C; 3′ SV40pA-R
Resource information
  A portion of this plasmid was derived from a plasmid made by: Mark Bedford Lab at UT Smithville MD Anderson Cooper
Terms and licenses: Academic/Nonprofit Terms; Industry Terms: Not Available to Industry
How to cite: GFP-PRMT9 was a gift from Steven Clarke (Addgene plasmid # 79675 ; http://n2t.net/addgene:79675 ; RRID:Addgene_79675)
