[The description below was written by a language model from this plasmid's Addgene catalogue record.]
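Description:
GFP-PRMT9 is a mammalian expression plasmid built on the Clontech pEGFP-C1 backbone (about 4.7 kb without insert) that carries the wild-type human PRMT9 coding sequence, also known as PRMT10, as an insert of roughly 2.5 kb. The insert was placed by restriction cloning downstream of the backbone's EGFP open reading frame, so the protein is produced as an N-terminal EGFP fusion under control of the CMV promoter, a strong constitutive promoter in most mammalian cell lines. The specific restriction sites used for cloning are not recorded. The listed reverse sequencing primer indicates that an SV40 polyadenylation signal lies downstream of the insert, as is standard for this backbone.

The plasmid is maintained at high copy in E. coli under kanamycin selection. In mammalian cells, the neomycin resistance marker allows G418 selection of stable transfectants. In the pEGFP-C1 design, a single resistance gene generally serves both purposes, but no feature table is provided here to confirm the individual elements or the origin of replication.

PRMT9 is a protein arginine methyltransferase, and the associated work concerns its distinctive properties and its substrate, the RNA splicing factor SF3B2. The stated purpose is simply mammalian expression of GFP-PRMT9. A fusion of this type is typically used to visualise the protein's localisation in transfected cells by fluorescence, or to detect or recover it through the GFP moiety for interaction and activity studies. The record notes that part of the plasmid was derived from a construct made in another laboratory.
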