>Addgene plasmid #79675 | GFP-PRMT9 | addgene partial sequence | sequence record 151008 | EGFP-C 5'-CATGGTCCTGCTGGAGTTCGTG-3'
AGTCCGGACTCAGATCCATGTCGAACTCGCGGCCCAGGTCCCGCCGAGACGCCGGGGGTGGCGCTGGGGC
AGCCGGCCGGGACGAGCTGGTGTCGCGGTCCTTGCAGAGCGCAGAGCACTGTCTGGGCGTCCAGGACTTC
GGCACTGCCTATGCCCACTACCTCCTCGTGCTCAGCCTGGCGCCGGAGCTGAAACACGACGTGAAGGAAA
CTTTTCAGTACACACTTTTCAGATGGGCTGAAGAGCTTGATGCTCTCAGTCGGATACAAGACTTACTTGG
TTGCTATGAGCAGGCCTTGGAACTGTTTCCTGATGATGAAGTGATTTGCAATAGTATGGGGGAGCATCTC
TTCAGAATGGGCTTTAGGGATGAAGCAGCTGGGTATTTTCATAAAGCAGTGAAGCTAAACCCTGATTTCA
GTGATGCAAAGGAGAATTTTTATCGTGTTGCAAACTGGTTGGTGGAGCGCTGGCACTTTATCATGCTTAA
TGACACCAAGAGGAATACAATTTATAATGCAGCAATCCAAAAGGCAGTTTGTTTGGGGTCCAAAAGTGTT
TTGGACATTGGAGCAGGAACTGGAATACTAAGCATGTTTGCTAAAAAAGCTGGAGCACATTCCGTGTATG
CCTGTGAGTTATCCAAGACCATGTATGAACTTGCCTGTGATGTCGTGGCAGCAAACAAGATGGAAGCAGG
GATCAAACTCTTACATACGAAGTCACTTGACATAGAGATTCCAAAACATATTCCCGAAAGAGTGTCCCTA
GTTGTAACAGAA
