>Addgene plasmid #79675 | GFP-PRMT9 | addgene partial sequence | sequence record 151010 | SV40pA-R 5'-GAAATTTGTGATGCTATTGC-3'
ACAACAACAATTGCATTCATTTTATGTTTCAGGTTCAGGGGGAGGTGTGGGAGGTTTTTTAAAGCAAGTA
AAACCTCTACAAATGTGGTATGGCTGATTATGATCAGTTATCTAGATCCGGTGGATCCCGGGCCCGCGGT
ACCGTCGACTGCAGGGGAATTCTCATTGCTTTACTGTGATGCTGACATTGCTTTTGTGATGCTGAATGCT
GAGTACAAGTTCCTCTCCCATTTCAACCTGGATGGGATTATCTAAAACAACTGCAGCTTGTTTCCAGTGG
GAGGCTTCACTTGAAGTATCCAACCTAATCTCTTCATCAAGGTACATATGATACCAAAATGGAATAGCAG
TCAGTCTTCCAGATTTACAAACGTATACCTTTACTTCTCTGTTAGAGGTGTTCAAATACGGAGTCATTAA
ATCTAGTCTTAAGAGTTCCACTGGCTTGCTTAAAGGTATACAGGGCAATGAGGATAGGTCCAAAAATACA
CGTATAGGTACCTGAAACTGGTTAATAAAAGGTGCTATATTTAATCCAAGAGTACGTTCTGTTCCTTGAA
CAGCATTCTCCTCTAGGAGTGTCTGTGATTCCACAAGCAACCCAAACATCAGCACATACTGAGGAAAGAT
CTTGCCTCCAGATTGTAGTAAACACCTGGATATTGCAGCTTTTTCCATTATTTCCTGCTGAATGAGCCCA
GATGGCTCAATGACATCCAATATAATTATGCTCCATAACTTGTCTGATTTTGGCCTTTGTAACATAGCAG
ATTCATCCTCCACATGTCTCAGCCAAAACTCAAGTGTTTCTTTAGGAA
